>Addgene plasmid #99680 | pAAV-dSa-VP64 | addgene full sequence | sequence record 194578 | Addgene NGS Result
AAAACCTCTGACACATGCAGCTCCCGGAGACGGTCACAGCTTGTCTGTAAGCGGATGCCGGGAGCAGACA
AGCCCGTCAGGGCGCGTCAGCGGGTGTTGGCGGGTGTCGGGGCTGGCTTAACTATGCGGCATCAGAGCAG
ATTGTACTGAGAGTGCACCATAAAATTGTAAACGTTAATATTTTGTTAAAATTCGCGTTAAATTTTTGTT
AAATCAGCTCATTTTTTAACCAATAGACCGAAATCGGCAAAATCCCTTATAAATCAAAAGAATAGCCCGA
GATAGAGT
[37 nt withheld, positions 289-325]
AAAGAACGTGGACTCCAACGTCAAAGG
[141 nt withheld, positions 353-493]
G
[46 nt withheld, positions 495-540]
A
[95 nt withheld, positions 542-636]
TATGCGGTGTGAAATACCGCACAGATGCGTAAGGAGAAAATACCGCATCAGGCGCCCCTGCAGGCAGCTG
CGCGCTCGCTCGCTCACTGAGGCCGCCCGGGCAAAGCCCGGGCGTCGGGCGACCTTTGGTCGCCCGGCCT
CAGTGAGCGAGCGAGCGCGCAGAGAGGGAGTGGCCAACTCCATCACTAGGGGTTCCTGCGGCCGCCTCGA
GGCGTTGACATTGATTATTGACTAGTTATTAATAGTAATCAATTACGGGGTCATTAGTTCATAGCCCATA
TATGGAGTTCCGCGTTACATAACTTACGGTAAATGGCCCGCCTGGCTGACCGCCCAACGACCCCCGCCCA
TTGACGTCAATAATGACGTATGTTCCCATAGTAACGCCAATAGGGACTTTCCATTGACGTCAATGGGTGG
AGTATTTACGGTAAACTGCCCACTTGGCAGTACATCAAGTGTATCATATGCCAAGTACGCCCCCTATTGA
CGTCAATGACGGTAAATGGCCCGCCTGGCATTATGCCCAGTACATGACCTTATGGGACTTTCCTACTTGG
CAGTACATCTACGTATTAGTCATCGCTATTACCATGGTGATGCGGTTTTGGCAGTACATCAATGGGCGTG
GATAGCGGTTTGACTCACGGGGATTTCCAAGTCTCCACCCCATTGACGTCAATGGGAGTTTGTTTTGGCA
CCAAAATCAACGGGACTTTCCAAAATGTCGTAACAACTCCGCCCCATTGACGCAAATGGGCGGTAGGCGT
GTACGGTGGGAGGTCTATATAAGCAGAGCTCTCTGGCTAACTACCGGTGCCACCATGGCCCCAAAGAAGA
AGCGGAAGGTCGGTATCCACGGAGTCCCAGCAGCCAAGCGGAACTACATCCTGGGCCTGGCCATCGGCAT
CACCAGCGTGGGCTACGGCATCATCGACTACGAGACACGGGACGTGATCGATGCCGGCGTGCGGCTGTTC
AAAGAGGCCAACGTGGAAAACAACGAGGGCAGGCGGAGCAAGAGAGGCGCCAGAAGGCTGAAGCGGCGGA
GGCGGCATAGAATCCAGAGAGTGAAGAAGCTGCTGTTCGACTACAACCTGCTGACCGACCACAGCGAGCT
GAGCGGCATCAACCCCTACGAGGCCAGAGTGAAGGGCCTGAGCCAGAAGCTGAGCGAGGAAGAGTTCTCT
GCCGCCCTGCTGCACCTGGCCAAGAGAAGAGGCGTGCACAACGTGAACGAGGTGGAAGAGGACACCGGCA
ACGAGCTGTCCACCAAAGAGCAGATCAGCCGGAACAGCAAGGCCCTGGAAGAGAAATACGTGGCCGAACT
GCAGCTGGAACGGCTGAAGAAAGACGGCGAAGTGCGGGGCAGCATCAACAGATTCAAGACCAGCGACTAC
GTGAAAGAAGCCAAACAGCTGCTGAAGGTGCAGAAGGCCTACCACCAGCTGGACCAGAGCTTCATCGACA
CCTACATCGACCTGCTGGAAACCCGGCGGACCTACTATGAGGGACCTGGCGAGGGCAGCCCCTTCGGCTG
GAAGGACATCAAAGAATGGTACGAGATGCTGATGGGCCACTGCACCTACTTCCCCGAGGAACTGCGGAGC
GTGAAGTACGCCTACAACGCCGACCTGTACAACGCCCTGAACGACCTGAACAATCTCGTGATCACCAGGG
ACGAGAACGAGAAGCTGGAATATTACGAGAAGTTCCAGATCATCGAGAACGTGTTCAAGCAGAAGAAGAA
GCCCACCCTGAAGCAGATCGCCAAAGAAATCCTCGTGAACGAAGAGGATATTAAGGGCTACAGAGTGACC
AGCACCGGCAAGCCCGAGTTCACCAACCTGAAGGTGTACCACGACATCAAGGACATTACCGCCCGGAAAG
AGATTATTGAGAACGCCGAGCTGCTGGATCAGATTGCCAAGATCCTGACCATCTACCAGAGCAGCGAGGA
CATCCAGGAAGAACTGACCAATCTGAACTCCGAGCTGACCCAGGAAGAGATCGAGCAGATCTCTAATCTG
AAGGGCTATACCGGCACCCACAACCTGAGCCTGAAGGCCATCAACCTGATCCTGGACGAGCTGTGGCACA
CCAACGACAACCAGATCGCTATCTTCAACCGGCTGAAGCTGGTGCCCAAGAAGGTGGACCTGTCCCAGCA
GAAAGAGATCCCCACCACCCTGGTGGACGACTTCATCCTGAGCCCCGTCGTGAAGAGAAGCTTCATCCAG
AGCATCAAAGTGATCAACGCCATCATCAAGAAGTACGGCCTGCCCAACGACATCATTATCGAGCTGGCCC
GCGAGAAGAACTCCAAGGACGCCCAGAAAATGATCAACGAGATGCAGAAGCGGAACCGGCAGACCAACGA
GCGGATCGAGGAAATCATCCGGACCACCGGCAAAGAGAACGCCAAGTACCTGATCGAGAAGATCAAGCTG
CACGACATGCAGGAAGGCAAGTGCCTGTACAGCCTGGAAGCCATCCCTCTGGAAGATCTGCTGAACAACC
CCTTCAACTATGAGGTGGACCACATCATCCCCAGAAGCGTGTCCTTCGACAACAGCTTCAACAACAAGGT
GCTCGTGAAGCAGGAAGAAGCCAGCAAGAAGGGCAACCGGACCCCATTCCAGTACCTGAGCAGCAGCGAC
AGCAAGATCAGCTACGAAACCTTCAAGAAGCACATCCTGAATCTGGCCAAGGGCAAGGGCAGAATCAGCA
AGACCAAGAAAGAGTATCTGCTGGAAGAACGGGACATCAACAGGTTCTCCGTGCAGAAAGACTTCATCAA
CCGGAACCTGGTGGATACCAGATACGCCACCAGAGGCCTGATGAACCTGCTGCGGAGCTACTTCAGAGTG
AACAACCTGGACGTGAAAGTGAAGTCCATCAATGGCGGCTTCACCAGCTTTCTGCGGCGGAAGTGGAAGT
TTAAGAAAGAGCGGAACAAGGGGTACAAGCACCACGCCGAGGACGCCCTGATCATTGCCAACGCCGATTT
CATCTTCAAAGAGTGGAAGAAACTGGACAAGGCCAAAAAAGTGATGGAAAACCAGATGTTCGAGGAAAAG
CAGGCCGAGAGCATGCCCGAGATCGAAACCGAGCAGGAGTACAAAGAGATCTTCATCACCCCCCACCAGA
TCAAGCACATTAAGGACTTCAAGGACTACAAGTACAGCCACCGGGTGGACAAGAAGCCTAATAGAGAGCT
GATTAACGACACCCTGTACTCCACCCGGAAGGACGACAAGGGCAACACCCTGATCGTGAACAATCTGAAC
GGCCTGTACGACAAGGACAATGACAAGCTGAAAAAGCTGATCAACAAGAGCCCCGAAAAGCTGCTGATGT
ACCACCACGACCCCCAGACCTACCAGAAACTGAAGCTGATTATGGAACAGTACGGCGACGAGAAGAATCC
CCTGTACAAGTACTACGAGGAAACCGGGAACTACCTGACCAAGTACTCCAAAAAGGACAACGGCCCCGTG
ATCAAGAAGATTAAGTATTACGGCAACAAACTGAACGCCCATCTGGACATCACCGACGACTACCCCAACA
GCAGAAACAAGGTCGTGAAGCTGTCCCTGAAGCCCTACAGATTCGACGTGTACCTGGACAATGGCGTGTA
CAAGTTCGTGACCGTGAAGAATCTGGATGTGATCAAAAAAGAAAACTACTACGAAGTGAATAGCAAGTGC
TATGAGGAAGCTAAGAAGCTGAAGAAGATCAGCAACCAGGCCGAGTTTATCGCCTCCTTCTACAACAACG
ATCTGATCAAGATCAACGGCGAGCTGTATAGAGTGATCGGCGTGAACAACGACCTGCTGAACCGGATCGA
AGTGAACATGATCGACATCACCTACCGCGAGTACCTGGAAAACATGAACGACAAGAGGCCCCCCAGGATC
ATTAAGACAATCGCCTCCAAGACCCAGAGCATTAAGAAGTACAGCACAGACATTCTGGGCAACCTGTATG
AAGTGAAATCTAAGAAGCACCCTCAGATCATCAAAAAGGGCAAAAGGCCGGCGGCCACGAAAAAGGCCGG
CCAGGCAAAAAAGAAAAAGGGATCGGAGGCCAGCGGTTCCGGACGGGCTGACGCATTGGACGATTTTGAT
CTGGATATGCTGGGAAGTGACGCCCTCGATGATTTTGACCTTGACATGCTTGGTTCGGATGCCCTTGATG
ACTTTGACCTCGACATGCTCGGCAGTGACGCCCTTGATGATTTCGACCTGGACATGCTGATTAACTCTAG
AAGTTCCGGATCTCCGAAAAAGAAACGCAAAGTTGGTTAAGAATTCCTAGAGCTCGCTGATCAGCCTCGA
CTGTGCCTTCTAGTTGCCAGCCATCTGTTGTTTGCCCCTCCCCCGTGCCTTCCTTGACCCTGGAAGGTGC
CACTCCCACTGTCCTTTCCTAATAAAATGAGGAAATTGCATCGCATTGTCTGAGTAGGTGTCATTCTATT
CTGGGGGGTGGGGTGGGGCAGGACAGCAAGGGGGAGGATTGGGAAGAGAATAGCAGGCATGCTGGGGAGC
TAGAGGCCGCAGGAACCCCTAGTGATGGAGTTGGCCACTCCCTCTCTGCGCGCTCGCTCGCTCACTGAGG
CCGGGCGACCAAAGGTCGCCCGACGCCCGGGCGGCCTCAGTGAGCGAGCGAGCGCGCAGCTGCCTGCAGG
ACATGTGAGCAAAAGGCCAGCAAAAGGCCAGGAACCGTAAAAAGGCCGCGTTGCTGGCGTTTTTCCATAG
GCTCCGCCCCCCTGACGAGCATCACAAAAATCGACGCTCAAGTCAGAGGTGGCGAAACCCGACAGGACTA
TAAAGATACCAGGCGTTTCCCCCTGGAAGCTCCCTCGTGCGCTCTCCTGTTCCGACCCTGCCGCTTACCG
GATACCTGTCCGCCTTTCTCCCTTCGGGAAGCGTGGCGCTTTCTCATAGCTCACGCTGTAGGTATCTCAG
TTCGGTGTAGGTCGTTCGCTCCAAGCTGGGCTGTGTGCACGAACCCCCCGTTCAGCCCGACCGCTGCGCC
TTATCCGGTAACTATCGTCTTGAGTCCAACCCGGTAAGACACGACTTATCGCCACTGGCAGCAGCCACTG
GTAACAGGATTAGCAGAGCGAGGTATGTAGGCGGTGCTACAGAGTTCTTGAAGTGGTGGCCTAACTACGG
CTACACTAGAAGAACAGTATTTGGTATCTGCGCTCTGCTGAAGCCAGTTACCTTCGGAAAAAGAGTTGGT
AGCTCTTGATCCGGCAAACAAACCACCGCTGGTAGCGGTGGTTTTTTTGTTTGCAAGCAGCAGATTACGC
GCAGAAAAAAAGGATCTCAAGAAGATCCTTTGATCTTTTCTACGGGGTCTGACGCTCAGTGGAACGAAAA
CTCACGTTAAGGGATTTTGGTCATGAGATTATCAAAAAGGATCTTCACCTAGATCCTTTTAAATTAAAAA
TGAAGTTTTAAATCAATCTAAAGTATATATGAGTAAACTTGGTCTGACAGTTACCAATGCTTAATCAGTG
AGGCACCTATCTCAGCGATCTGTCTATTTCGTTCATCCATAGTTGCCTGACTCCCCGTCGTGTAGATAAC
TACGATACGGGAGGGCTTACCATCTGGCCCCAGTGCTGCAATGATACCGCGGCTTCCACGCTCACCGGCT
CCAGATTTATCAGCAATAAACCAGCCAGCCGGAAGGGCCGAGCGCAGAAGTGGTCCTGCAACTTTATCCG
CCTCCATCCAGTCTATTAATTGTTGCCGGGAAGCTAGAGTAAGTAGTTCGCCAGTTAATAGTTTGCGCAA
CGTTGTTGCCATTGCTACAGGCATCGTGGTGTCACGCTCGTCGTTTGGTATGGCTTCATTCAGCTCCGGT
TCCCAACGATCAAGGCGAGTTACATGATCCCCCATGTTGTGCAAAAAAGCGGTTAGCTCCTTCGGTCCTC
CGATCGTTGTCAGAAGTAAGTTGGCCGCAGTGTTATCACTCATGGTTATGGCAGCACTGCATAATTCTCT
TACTGTCATGCCATCCGTAAGATGCTTTTCTGTGACTGGTGAGTACTCAACCAAGTCATTCTGAGAATAG
TGTATGCGGCGACCGAGTTGCTCTTGCCCGGCGTCAATACGGGATAATACCGCGCCACATAGCAGAACTT
TAAAAGTGCTCATCATTGGAAAACGTTCTTCGGGGCGAAAACTCTCAAGGATCTTACCGCTGTTGAGATC
CAGTTCGATGTAACCCACTCGTGCACCCAACTGATCTTCAGCATCTTTTACTTTCACCAGCGTTTCTGGG
TGAGCAAAAACAGGAAGGCAAAATGCCGCAAAAAAGGGAATAAGGGCGACACGGAAATGTTGAATACTCA
TACTCTTCCTTTTTCAATATTATTGAAGCATTTATCAGGGTTATTGTCTCATGAGCGGATACATATTTGA
ATGTATTTAGAAAAATAAACAAATAGGGGTTCCGCGCACATTTCCCCGAAAAGTGCCACCTGACGTCTAA
GAAACCATTATTATCATGACATTAACCTATAAAAATAGGCGTATCACGAGGCCCTTTCGTCTCGCGCGTT
TCGGTGATGACGGTG
Features (pLannotate 1.2.2; 16 found; start..end, strand, type, name):
    113..162     +  misc_feature   bom (fragment): basis of mobility region from pBR322
    163..618     -  rep_origin     f1 ori (sequence partly withheld): f1 bacteriophage origin of replication; arrow indicates direction of (+) strand synthesis
    637..688     +  misc_feature   bom (fragment): basis of mobility region from pBR322
    693..833     -  repeat_region  AAV2 ITR: inverted terminal repeat of adeno-associated virus serotype 2 inverted
    853..1232    +  enhancer       CMV enhancer: human cytomegalovirus immediate early enhancer
   1233..1436    +  promoter       CMV promoter: human cytomegalovirus (CMV) immediate early promoter
   1512..4667    +  CDS            cas9: CAS9_STAAU - Experimental evidence at protein level: Swiss-Prot protein existence level 1. CRISPR (clustered regularly interspaced short palindromic repeat) is an adaptive immune system that provides protection against mobile genetic elements (viruses, transposable elements and conjugative plasmids). CRISPR clusters contain spacers, sequences complementary to antecedent mobile elements, and target invading nucleic acids. CRISPR clusters are transcribed and processed into CRISPR RNA (crRNA). In type II CRISPR systems correct processing of pre-crRNA requires a trans- encoded small RNA (tracrRNA)
   4668..4715    +  CDS            nucleoplasmin NLS: bipartite nuclear localization signal from nucleoplasmin
   4866..4882    +  CDS            VP96 (fragment): 6 tandem repeats of the minimal activation domain of herpes simplex virus VP16 (Cheng et al., 2013)
   4977..5088    +  polyA_signal   bGH poly(A) signal: bovine growth hormone polyadenylation signal
   5232..5259    -  repeat_region  AAV2 ITR (fragment): inverted terminal repeat of adeno-associated virus serotype 2 inverted
   5288..5315    -  repeat_region  AAV2 ITR (fragment): inverted terminal repeat of adeno-associated virus serotype 2 inverted
   5388..5976    -  rep_origin     ori: high-copy-number ColE1/pMB1/pBR322/pUC origin of replication
   6147..7007    -  CDS            AmpR: β-lactamase; bla; confers resistance to ampicillin, carbenicillin, and related antibiotics
   7008..7112    -  promoter       AmpR promoter: bla
   7207..11      +  CDS            rop (fragment) (across the origin): Rop protein, which maintains plasmids at low copy number; rop
