[The description below was written by a language model from this plasmid's Addgene catalogue record and pLannotate feature annotations shown in this document.]
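Description:
pAAV-dSa-VP64 is an adeno-associated virus transfer plasmid built on a pAAV (pUC f1) backbone for expressing a nuclease-dead Staphylococcus aureus Cas9 fused to the VP64 transcriptional activator. It is propagated in bacteria through a high-copy ColE1/pUC-type origin and selected with ampicillin via the β-lactamase gene and its own promoter. An f1 phage origin is also present, along with short remnants of pBR322 bom and rop sequences that are only fragments.

The expression cassette lies between AAV2 inverted terminal repeats, the cis elements needed for replication and packaging of the intervening DNA into AAV particles. One ITR is annotated in full, whereas the other is detected only as two short fragments, which may reflect the difficulty of sequencing or annotating these structured repeats rather than a true truncation; the record does not resolve this. Within the ITRs, the human CMV immediate-early enhancer and promoter drive an open reading frame matching S. aureus Cas9, described in the catalogue as a catalytically dead mutant (the specific inactivating substitutions are not listed). This is followed by a bipartite nucleoplasmin nuclear localization signal and a C-terminal VP64 domain. The annotation software flags only a small piece of the VP64 domain, as a fragment of the related VP16-repeat activator VP96. A bovine growth hormone polyadenylation signal terminates the transcript.

No guide RNA cassette is annotated, so a SaCas9-compatible guide would have to be supplied separately. The compact SaCas9 ortholog keeps the cassette near AAV packaging limits. The construct serves as the benchmark VP64 activator for targeted gene activation, against which compact AAV-deliverable CRISPR activators were compared.
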