Addgene plasmid #99680: pAAV-dSa-VP64
Purpose: Expresses dSa Cas9 fused to gold standard VP64 activator
Depositing lab: George Church. Depositing organization: Harvard Medical School. Publication: Rational design of a compact CRISPR-Cas9 activator for AAV-mediated delivery. Vora S, Cheng J, Xiao R, VanDusen NJ, Quintino L, Pu WT, Vandenberghe LH, Chavez A, Church G. bioRxiv 2018. 298620 10.1101/298620.
Backbone
  Vector backbone: pAAV (pUC f1)
  Vector type: AAV
Growth in bacteria
  Bacterial resistance: Ampicillin, 100 μg/mL
  Growth temperature: 30°C
  Growth strain: NEB Stable
  Copy number: High Copy
Gene/Insert
  Gene/Insert name: dCas9
  Species: Synthetic
  Mutation: dead Cas9
  Tag / fusion protein: VP64 (C terminal on insert)
  Cloning method: Restriction Enzyme; 5′ cloning site unknown (unknown if destroyed); 3′ cloning site unknown (unknown if destroyed)
Terms and licenses: Academic/Nonprofit Terms; Industry Terms: Not Available to Industry
Depositor comments: Please visit https://doi.org/10.1101/298620 for bioRxiv preprint.
How to cite: pAAV-dSa-VP64 was a gift from George Church (Addgene plasmid # 99680 ; http://n2t.net/addgene:99680 ; RRID:Addgene_99680)
